Addgene plasmid #86964: pcDNA3 mClover LIC cloning vector (6G)
Purpose: (Empty Backbone) Empty LIC vector; adds an mClover gene to the C-terminus of your protein of interest.
Depositing lab: Chris Jeans. Depositing organization: University of California, Berkeley.
Backbone
  Vector backbone: pcDNA3
  Backbone size (bp): 6145
  Vector type: Mammalian Expression
  Promoter: CMV
  Selectable markers: Neomycin (select with G418)
  Tag / fusion protein: mClover (C terminal on backbone)
Growth in bacteria
  Bacterial resistance: Ampicillin, 100 μg/mL
  Growth temperature: 37°C
  Growth strain: NEB Stable
  Copy number: High Copy
Gene/Insert
  Cloning method: Ligation Independent Cloning
  Sequencing primers: 5′ CMV F (5'cgcaaatgggcggtaggcgtg)
Resource information
  A portion of this plasmid was derived from a plasmid made by: The sequence for mClover came from Addgene #49089 (pcDNA3.1-Clover-mRuby2).
Terms and licenses: Academic/Nonprofit Terms; Industry Terms: Not Available to Industry
Depositor comments: This is an empty LIC vector derived from pcDNA3. It adds an mClover gene to the C-terminus of your protein of interest. To clone into this vector, add the following tags to your PCR primers: LIC vKoz Forward tag 5’-TACTTCCAATCCAATGCCACC(ATG) LIC vGFP Reverse tag 5’-CTCCCACTACCAATGCC Do NOT include a stop codon with your reverse primer. T4-treat PCR with dCTP. Linearize vector with SspI, then T4-treat with dGTP. Can verify the presence of insert by digesting with HindIII and XbaI. For more information, please see our website: http://qb3.berkeley.edu/qb3/macrolab/
How to cite: pcDNA3 mClover LIC cloning vector (6G) was a gift from Chris Jeans (Addgene plasmid # 86964 ; http://n2t.net/addgene:86964 ; RRID:Addgene_86964)
