[The description below was written by a language model from this plasmid's Addgene catalogue record and pLannotate feature annotations shown in this document.]
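Description:
pcDNA3 mClover LIC cloning vector (6G) is an empty mammalian expression backbone of about 6.1 kb, derived from pcDNA3 and adapted for ligation-independent cloning (LIC). It carries no gene of interest. Instead, it provides a LIC site upstream of an mClover coding sequence, so that an inserted open reading frame without a stop codon is expressed as a fusion with this green/yellow Aequorea-derived fluorescent protein at its C-terminus. The mClover sequence was taken from an existing Clover-mRuby2 plasmid. In E. coli the vector replicates from a high-copy ColE1/pUC-type origin and is selected with ampicillin through the bla gene and its promoter. An f1 origin is also present.

Expression in mammalian cells is driven by the CMV immediate-early enhancer and promoter, and transcripts terminate at the bovine growth hormone polyadenylation signal downstream of mClover. T7 and SP6 phage promoters flank the cloning and reporter region, as in the parental pcDNA3. A separate cassette uses the SV40 early promoter, the neo gene and an SV40 poly(A) signal to allow G418 selection of stably transfected cells. According to the depositor, inserts are amplified with primers bearing LIC-compatible tails, the forward one supplying a Kozak context, and are annealed to vector that has been linearised and treated with T4 polymerase.

The automated annotation also reports short fragments (HIV-1 LTR, ble, lacI, bom and lac promoter/operator elements). These appear to be backbone remnants or partial matches rather than functional parts. The depositor and sequencing-derived records differ by a single nucleotide and give essentially the same feature map. The vector is suited to live-cell localisation or expression monitoring of tagged proteins.
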