Features (pLannotate 1.2.2; 21 found; start..end, strand, type, name):
     36..80      -  misc_feature   bom (fragment): basis of mobility region from pBR322
    235..614     +  enhancer       CMV enhancer: human cytomegalovirus immediate early enhancer
    615..818     +  promoter       CMV promoter: human cytomegalovirus (CMV) immediate early promoter
    814..847     +  LTR            5' LTR (truncated) (fragment): truncated 5' long terminal repeat (LTR) from HIV-1
    863..881     +  promoter       T7 promoter: promoter for bacteriophage T7 RNA polymerase
    962..1675    +  CDS            Clover: Clover is a basic (constitutively fluorescent) green/yellow fluorescent protein published in 2012, derived from Aequorea victoria. It is reported to be a rapidly-maturing weak dimer with high acid sensitivity.
   1697..1715    -  promoter       SP6 promoter: promoter for bacteriophage SP6 RNA polymerase
   1741..1965    +  polyA_signal   bGH poly(A) signal: bovine growth hormone polyadenylation signal
   1969..1990    +  promoter       SV40 promoter (fragment): SV40 enhancer and early promoter
   2011..2439    +  rep_origin     f1 ori (sequence partly withheld): f1 bacteriophage origin of replication; arrow indicates direction of (+) strand synthesis
   2453..2783    +  promoter       SV40 promoter: SV40 enhancer and early promoter
   2850..3641    +  CDS            neo: KKA2_KLEPN - Also known as kan, nptII. Experimental evidence at protein level: Swiss-Prot protein existence level 1. Resistance to kanamycin, neomycin, paromomycin, ribostamycin, butirosin and gentamicin B. From Klebsiella pneumoniae.
   3665..3823    +  CDS            ble (fragment): BLE_KLEPN - Experimental evidence at protein level: Swiss-Prot protein existence level 1. Binding protein with a strong affinity to the bleomycin family of antibiotics. Binds to CL990; an antimitotic-antibiotic compound. From Klebsiella pneumoniae.
   3818..3939    +  polyA_signal   SV40 poly(A) signal: SV40 polyadenylation signal
   4012..4028    -  protein_bind   lac operator: The lac repressor binds to the lac operator to inhibit transcription in E. coli. This inhibition can be relieved by adding lactose or isopropyl-β-D-thiogalactopyranoside (IPTG). lac repressor encoded by lacI
   4036..4066    -  promoter       lac promoter: promoter for the E. coli lac operon
   4081..4102    -  protein_bind   CAP binding site: CAP binding activates transcription in the presence of cAMP. E. coli catabolite activator protein
   4115..4207    -  CDS            lacI (fragment): lac repressor; lacI; The lac repressor binds to the lac operator to inhibit transcription in E. coli. This inhibition can be relieved by adding lactose or isopropyl-β-D-thiogalactopyranoside (IPTG).
   4390..4978    -  rep_origin     ori: high-copy-number ColE1/pMB1/pBR322/pUC origin of replication
   5149..6009    -  CDS            AmpR: β-lactamase; bla; confers resistance to ampicillin, carbenicillin, and related antibiotics
   6010..6114    -  promoter       AmpR promoter: bla
>Addgene plasmid #86964 | pcDNA3 mClover LIC cloning vector (6G) | depositor full sequence | sequence record 169631 | pcDNA3 mClover LIC cloning vector (6G) sequence 6145 bps
GACGGATCGGGAGATCTCCCGATCCCCTATGGTCGACTCTCAGTACAATCTGCTCTGATGCCGCATAGTT
AAGCCAGTATCTGCTCCCTGCTTGTGTGTTGGAGGTCGCTGAGTAGTGCGCGAGCAAAATTTAAGCTACA
ACAAGGCAAGGCTTGACCGACAATTGCATGAAGAATCTGCTTAGGGTTAGGCGTTTTGCGCTGCTTCGCG
ATGTACGGGCCAGATATACGCGTTGACATTGATTATTGACTAGTTATTAATAGTAATCAATTACGGGGTC
ATTAGTTCATAGCCCATATATGGAGTTCCGCGTTACATAACTTACGGTAAATGGCCCGCCTGGCTGACCG
CCCAACGACCCCCGCCCATTGACGTCAATAATGACGTATGTTCCCATAGTAACGCCAATAGGGACTTTCC
ATTGACGTCAATGGGTGGACTATTTACGGTAAACTGCCCACTTGGCAGTACATCAAGTGTATCATATGCC
AAGTACGCCCCCTATTGACGTCAATGACGGTAAATGGCCCGCCTGGCATTATGCCCAGTACATGACCTTA
TGGGACTTTCCTACTTGGCAGTACATCTACGTATTAGTCATCGCTATTACCATGGTGATGCGGTTTTGGC
AGTACATCAATGGGCGTGGATAGCGGTTTGACTCACGGGGATTTCCAAGTCTCCACCCCATTGACGTCAA
TGGGAGTTTGTTTTGGCACCAAAATCAACGGGACTTTCCAAAATGTCGTAACAACTCCGCCCCATTGACG
CAAATGGGCGGTAGGCGTGTACGGTGGGAGGTCTATATAAGCAGAGCTCTCTGGCTAACTAGAGAACCCA
CTGCTTACTGGCTTATCGAAATTAATACGACTCACTATAGGGAGACCCAAGCTTGGTACCGAGCTCGGAT
CCCTACTTCCAATCCAATATTGGTAGTGGGAGCAACGGCAGCAGCGGATCCGTGAGCAAGGGCGAGGAGC
TGTTCACCGGGGTGGTGCCCATCCTGGTCGAGCTGGACGGCGACGTAAACGGCCACAAGTTCAGCGTCCG
CGGCGAGGGCGAGGGCGATGCCACCAACGGCAAGCTGACCCTGAAGTTCATCTGCACCACCGGCAAGCTG
CCCGTGCCCTGGCCCACCCTCGTGACCACCTTCGGCTACGGCGTGGCCTGCTTCAGCCGCTACCCCGACC
ACATGAAGCAGCACGACTTCTTCAAGTCCGCCATGCCCGAAGGCTACGTCCAGGAGCGCACCATCTCTTT
CAAGGACGACGGTACCTACAAGACCCGCGCCGAGGTGAAGTTCGAGGGCGACACCCTGGTGAACCGCATC
GAGCTGAAGGGCATCGACTTCAAGGAGGACGGCAACATCCTGGGGCACAAGCTGGAGTACAACTTCAACA
GCCACAACGTCTATATCACGGCCGACAAGCAGAAGAACGGCATCAAGGCTAACTTCAAGATCCGCCACAA
CGTTGAGGACGGCAGCGTGCAGCTCGCCGACCACTACCAGCAGAACACCCCCATCGGCGACGGCCCCGTG
CTGCTGCCCGACAACCACTACCTGAGCCATCAGTCCGCCCTGAGCAAAGACCCCAACGAGAAGCGCGATC
ACATGGTCCTGCTGGAGTTCGTGACCGCCGCCGGGATTACACATGGCATGGACGAGCTGTACAAGTAGTA
ATCTAGAGGGCCCTATTCTATAGTGTCACCTAAATGCTAGAGCTCGCTGATCAGCCTCGACTGTGCCTTC
TAGTTGCCAGCCATCTGTTGTTTGCCCCTCCCCCGTGCCTTCCTTGACCCTGGAAGGTGCCACTCCCACT
GTCCTTTCCTAATAAAATGAGGAAATTGCATCGCATTGTCTGAGTAGGTGTCATTCTATTCTGGGGGGTG
GGGTGGGGCAGGACAGCAAGGGGGAGGATTGGGAAGACAATAGCAGGCATGCTGGGGATGCGGTGGGCTC
TATGGCTTCTGAGGCGGAAAGAACCAGCTGGGGCTCTAGGGGGTATCCCC
[124 nt withheld, positions 2011-2134]
C
[32 nt withheld, positions 2136-2167]
CA
[57 nt withheld, positions 2170-2226]
A
[49 nt withheld, positions 2228-2276]
CCTTTGACGTTGGAGTCCACGTTCTTT
[37 nt withheld, positions 2304-2340]
ACCCTATCTCGGTCTATTCTTTTGATTTATAAGGGATTTTGGGGATTTCGGCCTATTGGTTAAAAAATGA
GCTGATTTAACAAAAATTTAACGCGAATTAATTCTGTGGAATGTGTGTCAGTTAGGGTGTGGAAAGTCCC
CAGGCTCCCCAGGCAGGCAGAAGTATGCAAAGCATGCATCTCAATTAGTCAGCAACCAGGTGTGGAAAGT
CCCCAGGCTCCCCAGCAGGCAGAAGTATGCAAAGCATGCATCTCAATTAGTCAGCAACCATAGTCCCGCC
CCTAACTCCGCCCATCCCGCCCCTAACTCCGCCCAGTTCCGCCCATTCTCCGCCCCATGGCTGACTAATT
TTTTTTATTTATGCAGAGGCCGAGGCCGCCTCTGCCTCTGAGCTATTCCAGAAGTAGTGAGGAGGCTTTT
TTGGAGGCCTAGGCTTTTGCAAAAAGCTCCCGGGAGCTTGTATATCCATTTTCGGATCTGATCAAGAGAC
AGGATGAGGATCGTTTCGCATGATTGAACAAGATGGATTGCACGCAGGTTCTCCGGCCGCTTGGGTGGAG
AGGCTATTCGGCTATGACTGGGCACAACAGACAATCGGCTGCTCTGATGCCGCCGTGTTCCGGCTGTCAG
CGCAGGGGCGCCCGGTTCTTTTTGTCAAGACCGACCTGTCCGGTGCCCTGAATGAACTGCAGGACGAGGC
AGCGCGGCTATCGTGGCTGGCCACGACGGGCGTTCCTTGCGCAGCTGTGCTCGACGTTGTCACTGAAGCG
GGAAGGGACTGGCTGCTATTGGGCGAAGTGCCGGGGCAGGATCTCCTGTCATCTCACCTTGCTCCTGCCG
AGAAAGTATCCATCATGGCTGATGCAATGCGGCGGCTGCATACGCTTGATCCGGCTACCTGCCCATTCGA
CCACCAAGCGAAACATCGCATCGAGCGAGCACGTACTCGGATGGAAGCCGGTCTTGTCGATCAGGATGAT
CTGGACGAAGAGCATCAGGGGCTCGCGCCAGCCGAACTGTTCGCCAGGCTCAAGGCGCGCATGCCCGACG
GCGAGGATCTCGTCGTGACCCATGGCGATGCCTGCTTGCCGAATATCATGGTGGAAAATGGCCGCTTTTC
TGGATTCATCGACTGTGGCCGGCTGGGTGTGGCGGACCGCTATCAGGACATAGCGTTGGCTACCCGTGAT
ATTGCTGAAGAGCTTGGCGGCGAATGGGCTGACCGCTTCCTCGTGCTTTACGGTATCGCCGCTCCCGATT
CGCAGCGCATCGCCTTCTATCGCCTTCTTGACGAGTTCTTCTGAGCGGGACTCTGGGGTTCGAAATGACC
GACCAAGCGACGCCCAACCTGCCATCACGAGATTTCGATTCCACCGCCGCCTTCTATGAAAGGTTGGGCT
TCGGAATCGTTTTCCGGGACGCCGGCTGGATGATCCTCCAGCGCGGGGATCTCATGCTGGAGTTCTTCGC
CCACCCCAACTTGTTTATTGCAGCTTATAATGGTTACAAATAAAGCAATAGCATCACAAATTTCACAAAT
AAAGCATTTTTTTCACTGCATTCTAGTTGTGGTTTGTCCAAACTCATCAATGTATCTTATCATGTCTGTA
TACCGTCGACCTCTAGCTAGAGCTTGGCGTAATCATGGTCATAGCTGTTTCCTGTGTGAAATTGTTATCC
GCTCACAATTCCACACAACATACGAGCCGGAAGCATAAAGTGTAAAGCCTGGGGTGCCTAATGAGTGAGC
TAACTCACATTAATTGCGTTGCGCTCACTGCCCGCTTTCCAGTCGGGAAACCTGTCGTGCCAGCTGCATT
AATGAATCGGCCAACGCGCGGGGAGAGGCGGTTTGCGTATTGGGCGCTCTTCCGCTTCCTCGCTCACTGA
CTCGCTGCGCTCGGTCGTTCGGCTGCGGCGAGCGGTATCAGCTCACTCAAAGGCGGTAATACGGTTATCC
ACAGAATCAGGGGATAACGCAGGAAAGAACATGTGAGCAAAAGGCCAGCAAAAGGCCAGGAACCGTAAAA
AGGCCGCGTTGCTGGCGTTTTTCCATAGGCTCCGCCCCCCTGACGAGCATCACAAAAATCGACGCTCAAG
TCAGAGGTGGCGAAACCCGACAGGACTATAAAGATACCAGGCGTTTCCCCCTGGAAGCTCCCTCGTGCGC
TCTCCTGTTCCGACCCTGCCGCTTACCGGATACCTGTCCGCCTTTCTCCCTTCGGGAAGCGTGGCGCTTT
CTCAATGCTCACGCTGTAGGTATCTCAGTTCGGTGTAGGTCGTTCGCTCCAAGCTGGGCTGTGTGCACGA
ACCCCCCGTTCAGCCCGACCGCTGCGCCTTATCCGGTAACTATCGTCTTGAGTCCAACCCGGTAAGACAC
GACTTATCGCCACTGGCAGCAGCCACTGGTAACAGGATTAGCAGAGCGAGGTATGTAGGCGGTGCTACAG
AGTTCTTGAAGTGGTGGCCTAACTACGGCTACACTAGAAGGACAGTATTTGGTATCTGCGCTCTGCTGAA
GCCAGTTACCTTCGGAAAAAGAGTTGGTAGCTCTTGATCCGGCAAACAAACCACCGCTGGTAGCGGTGGT
TTTTTTGTTTGCAAGCAGCAGATTACGCGCAGAAAAAAAGGATCTCAAGAAGATCCTTTGATCTTTTCTA
CGGGGTCTGACGCTCAGTGGAACGAAAACTCACGTTAAGGGATTTTGGTCATGAGATTATCAAAAAGGAT
CTTCACCTAGATCCTTTTAAATTAAAAATGAAGTTTTAAATCAATCTAAAGTATATATGAGTAAACTTGG
TCTGACAGTTACCAATGCTTAATCAGTGAGGCACCTATCTCAGCGATCTGTCTATTTCGTTCATCCATAG
TTGCCTGACTCCCCGTCGTGTAGATAACTACGATACGGGAGGGCTTACCATCTGGCCCCAGTGCTGCAAT
GATACCGCGAGACCCACGCTCACCGGCTCCAGATTTATCAGCAATAAACCAGCCAGCCGGAAGGGCCGAG
CGCAGAAGTGGTCCTGCAACTTTATCCGCCTCCATCCAGTCTATTAATTGTTGCCGGGAAGCTAGAGTAA
GTAGTTCGCCAGTTAATAGTTTGCGCAACGTTGTTGCCATTGCTACAGGCATCGTGGTGTCACGCTCGTC
GTTTGGTATGGCTTCATTCAGCTCCGGTTCCCAACGATCAAGGCGAGTTACATGATCCCCCATGTTGTGC
AAAAAAGCGGTTAGCTCCTTCGGTCCTCCGATCGTTGTCAGAAGTAAGTTGGCCGCAGTGTTATCACTCA
TGGTTATGGCAGCACTGCATAATTCTCTTACTGTCATGCCATCCGTAAGATGCTTTTCTGTGACTGGTGA
GTACTCAACCAAGTCATTCTGAGAATAGTGTATGCGGCGACCGAGTTGCTCTTGCCCGGCGTCAATACGG
GATAATACCGCGCCACATAGCAGAACTTTAAAAGTGCTCATCATTGGAAAACGTTCTTCGGGGCGAAAAC
TCTCAAGGATCTTACCGCTGTTGAGATCCAGTTCGATGTAACCCACTCGTGCACCCAACTGATCTTCAGC
ATCTTTTACTTTCACCAGCGTTTCTGGGTGAGCAAAAACAGGAAGGCAAAATGCCGCAAAAAAGGGAATA
AGGGCGACACGGAAATGTTGAATACTCATACTCTTCCTTTTTCATTATTATTGAAGCATTTATCAGGGTT
ATTGTCTCATGAGCGGATACATATTTGAATGTATTTAGAAAAATAAACAAATAGGGGTTCCGCGCACATT
TCCCCGAAAAGTGCCACCTGACGTC
