Features (pLannotate 1.2.2; 21 found; start..end, strand, type, name):
     28..80      -  misc_feature   bom (fragment): basis of mobility region from pBR322
    235..614     +  enhancer       CMV enhancer: human cytomegalovirus immediate early enhancer
    615..818     +  promoter       CMV promoter: human cytomegalovirus (CMV) immediate early promoter
    814..847     +  LTR            5' LTR (truncated) (fragment): truncated 5' long terminal repeat (LTR) from HIV-1
    863..881     +  promoter       T7 promoter: promoter for bacteriophage T7 RNA polymerase
    962..1675    +  CDS            Clover: Clover is a basic (constitutively fluorescent) green/yellow fluorescent protein published in 2012, derived from Aequorea victoria. It is reported to be a rapidly-maturing weak dimer with high acid sensitivity.
   1697..1715    -  promoter       SP6 promoter: promoter for bacteriophage SP6 RNA polymerase
   1741..1965    +  polyA_signal   bGH poly(A) signal: bovine growth hormone polyadenylation signal
   1969..1990    +  promoter       SV40 promoter (fragment): SV40 enhancer and early promoter
   2011..2439    +  rep_origin     f1 ori (sequence partly withheld): f1 bacteriophage origin of replication; arrow indicates direction of (+) strand synthesis
   2453..2782    +  promoter       SV40 promoter: SV40 enhancer and early promoter
   2849..3640    +  CDS            neo: KKA2_KLEPN - Also known as kan, nptII. Experimental evidence at protein level: Swiss-Prot protein existence level 1. Resistance to kanamycin, neomycin, paromomycin, ribostamycin, butirosin and gentamicin B. From Klebsiella pneumoniae.
   3664..3822    +  CDS            ble (fragment): BLE_KLEPN - Experimental evidence at protein level: Swiss-Prot protein existence level 1. Binding protein with a strong affinity to the bleomycin family of antibiotics. Binds to CL990; an antimitotic-antibiotic compound. From Klebsiella pneumoniae.
   3817..3938    +  polyA_signal   SV40 poly(A) signal: SV40 polyadenylation signal
   4011..4027    -  protein_bind   lac operator: The lac repressor binds to the lac operator to inhibit transcription in E. coli. This inhibition can be relieved by adding lactose or isopropyl-β-D-thiogalactopyranoside (IPTG). lac repressor encoded by lacI
   4035..4065    -  promoter       lac promoter: promoter for the E. coli lac operon
   4080..4101    -  protein_bind   CAP binding site: CAP binding activates transcription in the presence of cAMP. E. coli catabolite activator protein
   4114..4206    -  CDS            lacI (fragment): lac repressor; lacI; The lac repressor binds to the lac operator to inhibit transcription in E. coli. This inhibition can be relieved by adding lactose or isopropyl-β-D-thiogalactopyranoside (IPTG).
   4389..4977    -  rep_origin     ori: high-copy-number ColE1/pMB1/pBR322/pUC origin of replication
   5148..6008    -  CDS            AmpR: β-lactamase; bla; confers resistance to ampicillin, carbenicillin, and related antibiotics
   6009..6113    -  promoter       AmpR promoter: bla
>Addgene plasmid #86964 | pcDNA3 mClover LIC cloning vector (6G) | addgene full sequence | sequence record 174657 | Addgene NGS Result
GACGGATCGGGAGATCTCCCGATCCCCTATGGTGCACTCTCAGTACAATCTGCTCTGATGCCGCATAGTT
AAGCCAGTATCTGCTCCCTGCTTGTGTGTTGGAGGTCGCTGAGTAGTGCGCGAGCAAAATTTAAGCTACA
ACAAGGCAAGGCTTGACCGACAATTGCATGAAGAATCTGCTTAGGGTTAGGCGTTTTGCGCTGCTTCGCG
ATGTACGGGCCAGATATACGCGTTGACATTGATTATTGACTAGTTATTAATAGTAATCAATTACGGGGTC
ATTAGTTCATAGCCCATATATGGAGTTCCGCGTTACATAACTTACGGTAAATGGCCCGCCTGGCTGACCG
CCCAACGACCCCCGCCCATTGACGTCAATAATGACGTATGTTCCCATAGTAACGCCAATAGGGACTTTCC
ATTGACGTCAATGGGTGGAGTATTTACGGTAAACTGCCCACTTGGCAGTACATCAAGTGTATCATATGCC
AAGTACGCCCCCTATTGACGTCAATGACGGTAAATGGCCCGCCTGGCATTATGCCCAGTACATGACCTTA
TGGGACTTTCCTACTTGGCAGTACATCTACGTATTAGTCATCGCTATTACCATGGTGATGCGGTTTTGGC
AGTACATCAATGGGCGTGGATAGCGGTTTGACTCACGGGGATTTCCAAGTCTCCACCCCATTGACGTCAA
TGGGAGTTTGTTTTGGCACCAAAATCAACGGGACTTTCCAAAATGTCGTAACAACTCCGCCCCATTGACG
CAAATGGGCGGTAGGCGTGTACGGTGGGAGGTCTATATAAGCAGAGCTCTCTGGCTAACTAGAGAACCCA
CTGCTTACTGGCTTATCGAAATTAATACGACTCACTATAGGGAGACCCAAGCTTGGTACCGAGCTCGGAT
CCCTACTTCCAATCCAATATTGGTAGTGGGAGCAACGGCAGCAGCGGATCCGTGAGCAAGGGCGAGGAGC
TGTTCACCGGGGTGGTGCCCATCCTGGTCGAGCTGGACGGCGACGTAAACGGCCACAAGTTCAGCGTCCG
CGGCGAGGGCGAGGGCGATGCCACCAACGGCAAGCTGACCCTGAAGTTCATCTGCACCACCGGCAAGCTG
CCCGTGCCCTGGCCCACCCTCGTGACCACCTTCGGCTACGGCGTGGCCTGCTTCAGCCGCTACCCCGACC
ACATGAAGCAGCACGACTTCTTCAAGTCCGCCATGCCCGAAGGCTACGTCCAGGAGCGCACCATCTCTTT
CAAGGACGACGGTACCTACAAGACCCGCGCCGAGGTGAAGTTCGAGGGCGACACCCTGGTGAACCGCATC
GAGCTGAAGGGCATCGACTTCAAGGAGGACGGCAACATCCTGGGGCACAAGCTGGAGTACAACTTCAACA
GCCACAACGTCTATATCACGGCCGACAAGCAGAAGAACGGCATCAAGGCTAACTTCAAGATCCGCCACAA
CGTTGAGGACGGCAGCGTGCAGCTCGCCGACCACTACCAGCAGAACACCCCCATCGGCGACGGCCCCGTG
CTGCTGCCCGACAACCACTACCTGAGCCATCAGTCCGCCCTGAGCAAAGACCCCAACGAGAAGCGCGATC
ACATGGTCCTGCTGGAGTTCGTGACCGCCGCCGGGATTACACATGGCATGGACGAGCTGTACAAGTAGTA
ATCTAGAGGGCCCTATTCTATAGTGTCACCTAAATGCTAGAGCTCGCTGATCAGCCTCGACTGTGCCTTC
TAGTTGCCAGCCATCTGTTGTTTGCCCCTCCCCCGTGCCTTCCTTGACCCTGGAAGGTGCCACTCCCACT
GTCCTTTCCTAATAAAATGAGGAAATTGCATCGCATTGTCTGAGTAGGTGTCATTCTATTCTGGGGGGTG
GGGTGGGGCAGGACAGCAAGGGGGAGGATTGGGAAGACAATAGCAGGCATGCTGGGGATGCGGTGGGCTC
TATGGCTTCTGAGGCGGAAAGAACCAGCTGGGGCTCTAGGGGGTATCCCC
[124 nt withheld, positions 2011-2134]
C
[91 nt withheld, positions 2136-2226]
A
[49 nt withheld, positions 2228-2276]
CCTTTGACGTTGGAGTCCACGTTCTTT
[37 nt withheld, positions 2304-2340]
ACCCTATCTCGGTCTATTCTTTTGATTTATAAGGGATTTTGCCGATTTCGGCCTATTGGTTAAAAAATGA
GCTGATTTAACAAAAATTTAACGCGAATTAATTCTGTGGAATGTGTGTCAGTTAGGGTGTGGAAAGTCCC
CAGGCTCCCCAGCAGGCAGAAGTATGCAAAGCATGCATCTCAATTAGTCAGCAACCAGGTGTGGAAAGTC
CCCAGGCTCCCCAGCAGGCAGAAGTATGCAAAGCATGCATCTCAATTAGTCAGCAACCATAGTCCCGCCC
CTAACTCCGCCCATCCCGCCCCTAACTCCGCCCAGTTCCGCCCATTCTCCGCCCCATGGCTGACTAATTT
TTTTTATTTATGCAGAGGCCGAGGCCGCCTCTGCCTCTGAGCTATTCCAGAAGTAGTGAGGAGGCTTTTT
TGGAGGCCTAGGCTTTTGCAAAAAGCTCCCGGGAGCTTGTATATCCATTTTCGGATCTGATCAAGAGACA
GGATGAGGATCGTTTCGCATGATTGAACAAGATGGATTGCACGCAGGTTCTCCGGCCGCTTGGGTGGAGA
GGCTATTCGGCTATGACTGGGCACAACAGACAATCGGCTGCTCTGATGCCGCCGTGTTCCGGCTGTCAGC
GCAGGGGCGCCCGGTTCTTTTTGTCAAGACCGACCTGTCCGGTGCCCTGAATGAACTGCAGGACGAGGCA
GCGCGGCTATCGTGGCTGGCCACGACGGGCGTTCCTTGCGCAGCTGTGCTCGACGTTGTCACTGAAGCGG
GAAGGGACTGGCTGCTATTGGGCGAAGTGCCGGGGCAGGATCTCCTGTCATCTCACCTTGCTCCTGCCGA
GAAAGTATCCATCATGGCTGATGCAATGCGGCGGCTGCATACGCTTGATCCGGCTACCTGCCCATTCGAC
CACCAAGCGAAACATCGCATCGAGCGAGCACGTACTCGGATGGAAGCCGGTCTTGTCGATCAGGATGATC
TGGACGAAGAGCATCAGGGGCTCGCGCCAGCCGAACTGTTCGCCAGGCTCAAGGCGCGCATGCCCGACGG
CGAGGATCTCGTCGTGACCCATGGCGATGCCTGCTTGCCGAATATCATGGTGGAAAATGGCCGCTTTTCT
GGATTCATCGACTGTGGCCGGCTGGGTGTGGCGGACCGCTATCAGGACATAGCGTTGGCTACCCGTGATA
TTGCTGAAGAGCTTGGCGGCGAATGGGCTGACCGCTTCCTCGTGCTTTACGGTATCGCCGCTCCCGATTC
GCAGCGCATCGCCTTCTATCGCCTTCTTGACGAGTTCTTCTGAGCGGGACTCTGGGGTTCGAAATGACCG
ACCAAGCGACGCCCAACCTGCCATCACGAGATTTCGATTCCACCGCCGCCTTCTATGAAAGGTTGGGCTT
CGGAATCGTTTTCCGGGACGCCGGCTGGATGATCCTCCAGCGCGGGGATCTCATGCTGGAGTTCTTCGCC
CACCCCAACTTGTTTATTGCAGCTTATAATGGTTACAAATAAAGCAATAGCATCACAAATTTCACAAATA
AAGCATTTTTTTCACTGCATTCTAGTTGTGGTTTGTCCAAACTCATCAATGTATCTTATCATGTCTGTAT
ACCGTCGACCTCTAGCTAGAGCTTGGCGTAATCATGGTCATAGCTGTTTCCTGTGTGAAATTGTTATCCG
CTCACAATTCCACACAACATACGAGCCGGAAGCATAAAGTGTAAAGCCTGGGGTGCCTAATGAGTGAGCT
AACTCACATTAATTGCGTTGCGCTCACTGCCCGCTTTCCAGTCGGGAAACCTGTCGTGCCAGCTGCATTA
ATGAATCGGCCAACGCGCGGGGAGAGGCGGTTTGCGTATTGGGCGCTCTTCCGCTTCCTCGCTCACTGAC
TCGCTGCGCTCGGTCGTTCGGCTGCGGCGAGCGGTATCAGCTCACTCAAAGGCGGTAATACGGTTATCCA
CAGAATCAGGGGATAACGCAGGAAAGAACATGTGAGCAAAAGGCCAGCAAAAGGCCAGGAACCGTAAAAA
GGCCGCGTTGCTGGCGTTTTTCCATAGGCTCCGCCCCCCTGACGAGCATCACAAAAATCGACGCTCAAGT
CAGAGGTGGCGAAACCCGACAGGACTATAAAGATACCAGGCGTTTCCCCCTGGAAGCTCCCTCGTGCGCT
CTCCTGTTCCGACCCTGCCGCTTACCGGATACCTGTCCGCCTTTCTCCCTTCGGGAAGCGTGGCGCTTTC
TCATAGCTCACGCTGTAGGTATCTCAGTTCGGTGTAGGTCGTTCGCTCCAAGCTGGGCTGTGTGCACGAA
CCCCCCGTTCAGCCCGACCGCTGCGCCTTATCCGGTAACTATCGTCTTGAGTCCAACCCGGTAAGACACG
ACTTATCGCCACTGGCAGCAGCCACTGGTAACAGGATTAGCAGAGCGAGGTATGTAGGCGGTGCTACAGA
GTTCTTGAAGTGGTGGCCTAACTACGGCTACACTAGAAGAACAGTATTTGGTATCTGCGCTCTGCTGAAG
CCAGTTACCTTCGGAAAAAGAGTTGGTAGCTCTTGATCCGGCAAACAAACCACCGCTGGTAGCGGTGGTT
TTTTTGTTTGCAAGCAGCAGATTACGCGCAGAAAAAAAGGATCTCAAGAAGATCCTTTGATCTTTTCTAC
GGGGTCTGACGCTCAGTGGAACGAAAACTCACGTTAAGGGATTTTGGTCATGAGATTATCAAAAAGGATC
TTCACCTAGATCCTTTTAAATTAAAAATGAAGTTTTAAATCAATCTAAAGTATATATGAGTAAACTTGGT
CTGACAGTTACCAATGCTTAATCAGTGAGGCACCTATCTCAGCGATCTGTCTATTTCGTTCATCCATAGT
TGCCTGACTCCCCGTCGTGTAGATAACTACGATACGGGAGGGCTTACCATCTGGCCCCAGTGCTGCAATG
ATACCGCGAGACCCACGCTCACCGGCTCCAGATTTATCAGCAATAAACCAGCCAGCCGGAAGGGCCGAGC
GCAGAAGTGGTCCTGCAACTTTATCCGCCTCCATCCAGTCTATTAATTGTTGCCGGGAAGCTAGAGTAAG
TAGTTCGCCAGTTAATAGTTTGCGCAACGTTGTTGCCATTGCTACAGGCATCGTGGTGTCACGCTCGTCG
TTTGGTATGGCTTCATTCAGCTCCGGTTCCCAACGATCAAGGCGAGTTACATGATCCCCCATGTTGTGCA
AAAAAGCGGTTAGCTCCTTCGGTCCTCCGATCGTTGTCAGAAGTAAGTTGGCCGCAGTGTTATCACTCAT
GGTTATGGCAGCACTGCATAATTCTCTTACTGTCATGCCATCCGTAAGATGCTTTTCTGTGACTGGTGAG
TACTCAACCAAGTCATTCTGAGAATAGTGTATGCGGCGACCGAGTTGCTCTTGCCCGGCGTCAATACGGG
ATAATACCGCGCCACATAGCAGAACTTTAAAAGTGCTCATCATTGGAAAACGTTCTTCGGGGCGAAAACT
CTCAAGGATCTTACCGCTGTTGAGATCCAGTTCGATGTAACCCACTCGTGCACCCAACTGATCTTCAGCA
TCTTTTACTTTCACCAGCGTTTCTGGGTGAGCAAAAACAGGAAGGCAAAATGCCGCAAAAAAGGGAATAA
GGGCGACACGGAAATGTTGAATACTCATACTCTTCCTTTTTCATTATTATTGAAGCATTTATCAGGGTTA
TTGTCTCATGAGCGGATACATATTTGAATGTATTTAGAAAAATAAACAAATAGGGGTTCCGCGCACATTT
CCCCGAAAAGTGCCACCTGACGTC
